Addgene plasmid #76766: CDK3 gRNA (BRDN0001144858)
Purpose: 3rd generation lentiviral gRNA plasmid targeting human CDK3
Depositing lab: John Doench & David Root. Depositing organization: Broad Institute. Publication: Optimized sgRNA design to maximize activity and minimize off-target effects of CRISPR-Cas9. Doench JG, Fusi N, Sullender M, Hegde M, Vaimberg EW, Donovan KF, Smith I, Tothova Z, Wilen C, Orchard R, Virgin HW, Listgarten J, Root DE. Nat Biotechnol. 2016 Jan 18. doi: 10.1038/nbt.3437. PubMed 26780180.
Backbone
  Vector backbone: lentiGuide-Puro
  Backbone manufacturer: Zhang Lab (Addgene plasmid # 52963)
  Vector type: Mammalian Expression, Lentiviral, CRISPR
  Selectable markers: Puromycin
Growth in bacteria
  Bacterial resistance: Ampicillin, 100 μg/mL
  Growth temperature: 37°C
  Growth strain: DH5alpha
  Copy number: High Copy
Gene/Insert
  Gene/Insert name: CDK3 (alt names: CDK3; NM_001258.2)
  gRNA/shRNA sequence: TCATGGGTGTAGGTGCGCAG
  Species: H. sapiens (human)
  Entrez Gene: CDK3
  Promoter: hU6
  Cloning method: Unknown
  Sequencing primers: 5′ U6-F; 3′ pS2-R
Terms and licenses: Academic/Nonprofit Terms; Industry Terms: Not Available to Industry
Depositor comments: The gRNA was designed to target the following Genbank reference sequence(s): NM_001258.2. Note that this plasmid does NOT contain Cas9. It should be used in conjunction with lentiCas9-Blast (Addgene #52962) or otherwise with cell lines already expressing Cas9. Browse the full kinome gRNA library at http://www.addgene.org/pooled-library/broadgpp-human-kinome/ or visit http://www.broadinstitute.org/rnai/public/ for detailed protocols and information.
How to cite: CDK3 gRNA (BRDN0001144858) was a gift from John Doench & David Root (Addgene plasmid # 76766 ; http://n2t.net/addgene:76766 ; RRID:Addgene_76766)
