[The description below was written by a language model from this plasmid's Addgene catalogue record and pLannotate feature annotations shown in this document.]
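Description:
CDK3 gRNA (BRDN0001144858) is a third-generation lentiviral guide RNA plasmid built on the lentiGuide-Puro backbone. It delivers a single Streptococcus pyogenes-type sgRNA directed against human CDK3, designed against the CDK3 RefSeq transcript. It is propagated in E. coli as a high-copy plasmid through a ColE1/pUC-type origin with ampicillin selection (β-lactamase). The backbone also carries an f1 origin, an SV40 origin and poly(A) signal, and remnants of lac, T7 and T3 cloning-vector elements.

The lentiviral transfer cassette begins with an RSV promoter fused to a truncated HIV-1 5' LTR, which drives Tat-independent production of genomic RNA in packaging cells. This is followed by the Ψ packaging signal with a partial gag sequence and by the Rev response element for nuclear export. Within the proviral region, a human U6 RNA polymerase III promoter transcribes the CDK3-targeting spacer fused to the gRNA scaffold, and a cPPT/CTS element lies just downstream to aid nuclear import of the viral genome. A separate EF-1α core promoter with its intron A expresses puromycin N-acetyltransferase, so transduced mammalian cells can be selected with puromycin. WPRE enhances transcript expression, and the ΔU3 3' LTR makes the integrated provirus self-inactivating.

The plasmid does not encode Cas9, so it must be paired with a separate Cas9 vector or used in cells that already express Cas9. It is one clone from a human kinome-targeting gRNA collection associated with work on optimised sgRNA design, and it is suited to CRISPR knockout of CDK3 by stable lentiviral transduction.
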