Features (pLannotate 1.2.2; 29 found; start..end, strand, type, name):
     14..80      +  CDS            small t antigen (fragment): SV40 (simian virus 40) small t antigen
    106..317     +  promoter       EF-1α core promoter: core promoter for human elongation factor EF-1α
    318..1256    +  intron         EF-1α intron A: intron upstream of the start codon of human EF-1α
   1278..1877    +  CDS            PuroR (fragment): puromycin N-acetyltransferase; pac from Streptomyces; confers resistance to puromycin
   1893..2481    +  misc_feature   WPRE: woodchuck hepatitis virus posttranscriptional regulatory element
   2532..2551    +  misc_feature   cPPT/CTS (fragment): central polypurine tract and central termination sequence of HIV-1
   2553..2786    +  LTR            3' LTR (ΔU3): self-inactivating 3' long terminal repeat (LTR) from HIV-1
   2864..2985    +  polyA_signal   SV40 poly(A) signal: SV40 polyadenylation signal
   3025..3160    +  rep_origin     SV40 ori: SV40 origin of replication
   3181..3199    -  promoter       T7 promoter: promoter for bacteriophage T7 RNA polymerase
   3207..3362    +  CDS            lacZα (fragment): LacZα fragment of β-galactosidase; lacZ fragment
   3367..3795    +  rep_origin     f1 ori (sequence partly withheld): f1 bacteriophage origin of replication; arrow indicates direction of (+) strand synthesis
   3848..3952    +  promoter       AmpR promoter: bla
   3953..4813    +  CDS            AmpR: β-lactamase; bla; confers resistance to ampicillin, carbenicillin, and related antibiotics
   4984..5572    +  rep_origin     ori: high-copy-number ColE1/pMB1/pBR322/pUC origin of replication
   5755..5847    +  CDS            lacI (fragment): lac repressor; lacI; The lac repressor binds to the lac operator to inhibit transcription in E. coli. This inhibition can be relieved by adding lactose or isopropyl-β-D-thiogalactopyranoside (IPTG).
   5860..5881    +  protein_bind   CAP binding site: CAP binding activates transcription in the presence of cAMP. E. coli catabolite activator protein
   5896..5926    +  promoter       lac promoter: promoter for the E. coli lac operon
   5934..5950    +  protein_bind   lac operator: The lac repressor binds to the lac operator to inhibit transcription in E. coli. This inhibition can be relieved by adding lactose or isopropyl-β-D-thiogalactopyranoside (IPTG). lac repressor encoded by lacI
   5995..6013    +  promoter       T3 promoter: promoter for bacteriophage T3 RNA polymerase
   6041..6267    +  promoter       RSV promoter: Rous sarcoma virus enhancer/promoter
   6268..6448    +  LTR            5' LTR (truncated): truncated 5' long terminal repeat (LTR) from HIV-1
   6495..6620    +  misc_feature   HIV-1 Ψ: packaging signal of human immunodeficiency virus type 1
   6604..6967    +  CDS            HIV-1 gag (fragment): gag protein from human immunodeficiency virus 1; gag
   7113..7346    +  misc_feature   RRE: The Rev response element (RRE) of HIV-1 allows for Rev-dependent mRNA export from the nucleus to the cytoplasm.
   7723..7749    +  CDS            Rev (fragment): human immunodeficiency virus 1 (HIV-1) Rev protein; rev; enhances nuclear export of unspliced and incompletely spliced viral mRNAs
   7753..7993    +  promoter       U6 promoter: RNA polymerase III promoter for human U6 snRNA
   8023..8098    +  misc_RNA       gRNA scaffold: guide RNA scaffold for the Streptococcus pyogenes CRISPR/Cas9 system
   8154..8271    +  misc_feature   cPPT/CTS: central polypurine tract and central termination sequence of HIV-1
>Addgene plasmid #76766 | CDK3 gRNA (BRDN0001144858) | addgene full sequence | sequence record 186464 | Addgene Assembled Sequence
CCCGGGTGCAAAGATGGATAAAGTTTTAAACAGAGAGGAATCTTTGCAGCTAATGGACCTTCTAGGTCTT
GAAAGGAGTGGGAATTGGCTCCGGTGCCCGTCAGTGGGCAGAGCGCACATCGCCCACAGTCCCCGAGAAG
TTGGGGGGAGGGGTCGGCAATTGATCCGGTGCCTAGAGAAGGTGGCGCGGGGTAAACTGGGAAAGTGATG
TCGTGTACTGGCTCCGCCTTTTTCCCGAGGGTGGGGGAGAACCGTATATAAGTGCAGTAGTCGCCGTGAA
CGTTCTTTTTCGCAACGGGTTTGCCGCCAGAACACAGGTAAGTGCCGTGTGTGGTTCCCGCGGGCCTGGC
CTCTTTACGGGTTATGGCCCTTGCGTGCCTTGAATTACTTCCACCTGGCTGCAGTACGTGATTCTTGATC
CCGAGCTTCGGGTTGGAAGTGGGTGGGAGAGTTCGAGGCCTTGCGCTTAAGGAGCCCCTTCGCCTCGTGC
TTGAGTTGAGGCCTGGCCTGGGCGCTGGGGCCGCCGCGTGCGAATCTGGTGGCACCTTCGCGCCTGTCTC
GCTGCTTTCGATAAGTCTCTAGCCATTTAAAATTTTTGATGACCTGCTGCGACGCTTTTTTTCTGGCAAG
ATAGTCTTGTAAATGCGGGCCAAGATCTGCACACTGGTATTTCGGTTTTTGGGGCCGCGGGCGGCGACGG
GGCCCGTGCGTCCCAGCGCACATGTTCGGCGAGGCGGGGCCTGCGAGCGCGGCCACCGAGAATCGGACGG
GGGTAGTCTCAAGCTGGCCGGCCTGCTCTGGTGCCTGGCCTCGCGCCGCCGTGTATCGCCCCGCCCTGGG
CGGCAAGGCTGGCCCGGTCGGCACCAGTTGCGTGAGCGGAAAGATGGCCGCTTCCCGGCCCTGCTGCAGG
GAGCTCAAAATGGAGGACGCGGCGCTCGGGAGAGCGGGCGGGTGAGTCACCCACACAAAGGAAAAGGGCC
TTTCCGTCCTCAGCCGTCGCTTCATGTGACTCCACGGAGTACCGGGCGCCGTCCAGGCACCTCGATTAGT
TCTCGAGCTTTTGGAGTACGTCGTCTTTAGGTTGGGGGGAGGGGTTTTATGCGATGGAGTTTCCCCACAC
TGAGTGGGTGGAGACTGAAGTTAGGCCAGCTTGGCACTTGATGTAATTCTCCTTGGAATTTGCCCTTTTT
GAGTTTGGATCTTGGTTCATTCTCAAGCCTCAGACAGTGGTTCAAAGTTTTTTTCTTCCATTTCAGGTGT
CGTGACGTACGGCCACCATGACCGAGTACAAGCCCACGGTGCGCCTCGCCACCCGCGACGACGTCCCCAG
GGCCGTACGCACCCTCGCCGCCGCGTTCGCCGACTACCCCGCCACGCGCCACACCGTCGATCCGGACCGC
CACATCGAGCGGGTCACCGAGCTGCAAGAACTCTTCCTCACGCGCGTCGGGCTCGACATCGGCAAGGTGT
GGGTCGCGGACGACGGCGCCGCCGTGGCGGTCTGGACCACGCCGGAGAGCGTCGAAGCGGGGGCGGTGTT
CGCCGAGATCGGCCCGCGCATGGCCGAGTTGAGCGGTTCCCGGCTGGCCGCGCAGCAACAGATGGAAGGC
CTCCTGGCGCCGCACCGGCCCAAGGAGCCCGCGTGGTTCCTGGCCACCGTCGGAGTCTCGCCCGACCACC
AGGGCAAGGGTCTGGGCAGCGCCGTCGTGCTCCCCGGAGTGGAGGCGGCCGAGCGCGCCGGGGTGCCCGC
CTTCCTGGAGACCTCCGCGCCCCGCAACCTCCCCTTCTACGAGCGGCTCGGCTTCACCGTCACCGCCGAC
GTCGAGGTGCCCGAAGGACCGCGCACCTGGTGCATGACCCGCAAGCCCGGTGCCTGAACGCGTTAAGTCG
ACAATCAACCTCTGGATTACAAAATTTGTGAAAGATTGACTGGTATTCTTAACTATGTTGCTCCTTTTAC
GCTATGTGGATACGCTGCTTTAATGCCTTTGTATCATGCTATTGCTTCCCGTATGGCTTTCATTTTCTCC
TCCTTGTATAAATCCTGGTTGCTGTCTCTTTATGAGGAGTTGTGGCCCGTTGTCAGGCAACGTGGCGTGG
TGTGCACTGTGTTTGCTGACGCAACCCCCACTGGTTGGGGCATTGCCACCACCTGTCAGCTCCTTTCCGG
GACTTTCGCTTTCCCCCTCCCTATTGCCACGGCGGAACTCATCGCCGCCTGCCTTGCCCGCTGCTGGACA
GGGGCTCGGCTGTTGGGCACTGACAATTCCGTGGTGTTGTCGGGGAAATCATCGTCCTTTCCTTGGCTGC
TCGCCTGTGTTGCCACCTGGATTCTGCGCGGGACGTCCTTCTGCTACGTCCCTTCGGCCCTCAATCCAGC
GGACCTTCCTTCCCGCGGCCTGCTGCCGGCTCTGCGGCCTCTTCCGCGTCTTCGCCTTCGCCCTCAGACG
AGTCGGATCTCCCTTTGGGCCGCCTCCCCGCGTCGACTTTAAGACCAATGACTTACAAGGCAGCTGTAGA
TCTTAGCCACTTTTTAAAAGAAAAGGGGGGACTGGAAGGGCTAATTCACTCCCAACGAAGACAAGATCTG
CTTTTTGCTTGTACTGGGTCTCTCTGGTTAGACCAGATCTGAGCCTGGGAGCTCTCTGGCTAACTAGGGA
ACCCACTGCTTAAGCCTCAATAAAGCTTGCCTTGAGTGCTTCAAGTAGTGTGTGCCCGTCTGTTGTGTGA
CTCTGGTAACTAGAGATCCCTCAGACCCTTTTAGTCAGTGTGGAAAATCTCTAGCAGTACGTATAGTAGT
TCATGTCATCTTATTATTCAGTATTTATAACTTGCAAAGAAATGAATATCAGAGAGTGAGAGGAACTTGT
TTATTGCAGCTTATAATGGTTACAAATAAAGCAATAGCATCACAAATTTCACAAATAAAGCATTTTTTTC
ACTGCATTCTAGTTGTGGTTTGTCCAAACTCATCAATGTATCTTATCATGTCTGGCTCTAGCTATCCCGC
CCCTAACTCCGCCCATCCCGCCCCTAACTCCGCCCAGTTCCGCCCATTCTCCGCCCCATGGCTGACTAAT
TTTTTTTATTTATGCAGAGGCCGAGGCCGCCTCGGCCTCTGAGCTATTCCAGAAGTAGTGAGGAGGCTTT
TTTGGAGGCCTAGGGACGTACCCAATTCGCCCTATAGTGAGTCGTATTACGCGCGCTCACTGGCCGTCGT
TTTACAACGTCGTGACTGGGAAAACCCTGGCGTTACCCAACTTAATCGCCTTGCAGCACATCCCCCTTTC
GCCAGCTGGCGTAATAGCGAAGAGGCCCGCACCGATCGCCCTTCCCAACAGTTGCGCAGCCTGAATGGCG
AATGGG
[124 nt withheld, positions 3367-3490]
C
[91 nt withheld, positions 3492-3582]
A
[49 nt withheld, positions 3584-3632]
CCTTTGACGTTGGAGTCCACGTTCTTT
[37 nt withheld, positions 3660-3696]
ACCCTATCTCGGTCTATTCTTTTGATTTATAAGGGATTTTGCCGATTTCGGCCTATTGGTTAAAAAATGA
GCTGATTTAACAAAAATTTAACGCGAATTTTAACAAAATATTAACGCTTACAATTTAGGTGGCACTTTTC
GGGGAAATGTGCGCGGAACCCCTATTTGTTTATTTTTCTAAATACATTCAAATATGTATCCGCTCATGAG
ACAATAACCCTGATAAATGCTTCAATAATATTGAAAAAGGAAGAGTATGAGTATTCAACATTTCCGTGTC
GCCCTTATTCCCTTTTTTGCGGCATTTTGCCTTCCTGTTTTTGCTCACCCAGAAACGCTGGTGAAAGTAA
AAGATGCTGAAGATCAGTTGGGTGCACGAGTGGGTTACATCGAACTGGATCTCAACAGCGGTAAGATCCT
TGAGAGTTTTCGCCCCGAAGAACGTTTTCCAATGATGAGCACTTTTAAAGTTCTGCTATGTGGCGCGGTA
TTATCCCGTATTGACGCCGGGCAAGAGCAACTCGGTCGCCGCATACACTATTCTCAGAATGACTTGGTTG
AGTACTCACCAGTCACAGAAAAGCATCTTACGGATGGCATGACAGTAAGAGAATTATGCAGTGCTGCCAT
AACCATGAGTGATAACACTGCGGCCAACTTACTTCTGACAACGATCGGAGGACCGAAGGAGCTAACCGCT
TTTTTGCACAACATGGGGGATCATGTAACTCGCCTTGATCGTTGGGAACCGGAGCTGAATGAAGCCATAC
CAAACGACGAGCGTGACACCACGATGCCTGTAGCAATGGCAACAACGTTGCGCAAACTATTAACTGGCGA
ACTACTTACTCTAGCTTCCCGGCAACAATTAATAGACTGGATGGAGGCGGATAAAGTTGCAGGACCACTT
CTGCGCTCGGCCCTTCCGGCTGGCTGGTTTATTGCTGATAAATCTGGAGCCGGTGAGCGTGGGTCTCGCG
GTATCATTGCAGCACTGGGGCCAGATGGTAAGCCCTCCCGTATCGTAGTTATCTACACGACGGGGAGTCA
GGCAACTATGGATGAACGAAATAGACAGATCGCTGAGATAGGTGCCTCACTGATTAAGCATTGGTAACTG
TCAGACCAAGTTTACTCATATATACTTTAGATTGATTTAAAACTTCATTTTTAATTTAAAAGGATCTAGG
TGAAGATCCTTTTTGATAATCTCATGACCAAAATCCCTTAACGTGAGTTTTCGTTCCACTGAGCGTCAGA
CCCCGTAGAAAAGATCAAAGGATCTTCTTGAGATCCTTTTTTTCTGCGCGTAATCTGCTGCTTGCAAACA
AAAAAACCACCGCTACCAGCGGTGGTTTGTTTGCCGGATCAAGAGCTACCAACTCTTTTTCCGAAGGTAA
CTGGCTTCAGCAGAGCGCAGATACCAAATACTGTTCTTCTAGTGTAGCCGTAGTTAGGCCACCACTTCAA
GAACTCTGTAGCACCGCCTACATACCTCGCTCTGCTAATCCTGTTACCAGTGGCTGCTGCCAGTGGCGAT
AAGTCGTGTCTTACCGGGTTGGACTCAAGACGATAGTTACCGGATAAGGCGCAGCGGTCGGGCTGAACGG
GGGGTTCGTGCACACAGCCCAGCTTGGAGCGAACGACCTACACCGAACTGAGATACCTACAGCGTGAGCT
ATGAGAAAGCGCCACGCTTCCCGAAGGGAGAAAGGCGGACAGGTATCCGGTAAGCGGCAGGGTCGGAACA
GGAGAGCGCACGAGGGAGCTTCCAGGGGGAAACGCCTGGTATCTTTATAGTCCTGTCGGGTTTCGCCACC
TCTGACTTGAGCGTCGATTTTTGTGATGCTCGTCAGGGGGGCGGAGCCTATGGAAAAACGCCAGCAACGC
GGCCTTTTTACGGTTCCTGGCCTTTTGCTGGCCTTTTGCTCACATGTTCTTTCCTGCGTTATCCCCTGAT
TCTGTGGATAACCGTATTACCGCCTTTGAGTGAGCTGATACCGCTCGCCGCAGCCGAACGACCGAGCGCA
GCGAGTCAGTGAGCGAGGAAGCGGAAGAGCGCCCAATACGCAAACCGCCTCTCCCCGCGCGTTGGCCGAT
TCATTAATGCAGCTGGCACGACAGGTTTCCCGACTGGAAAGCGGGCAGTGAGCGCAACGCAATTAATGTG
AGTTAGCTCACTCATTAGGCACCCCAGGCTTTACACTTTATGCTTCCGGCTCGTATGTTGTGTGGAATTG
TGAGCGGATAACAATTTCACACAGGAAACAGCTATGACCATGATTACGCCAAGCGCGCAATTAACCCTCA
CTAAAGGGAACAAAAGCTGGAGCTGCAAGCTTAATGTAGTCTTATGCAATACTCTTGTAGTCTTGCAACA
TGGTAACGATGAGTTAGCAACATGCCTTACAAGGAGAGAAAAAGCACCGTGCATGCCGATTGGTGGAAGT
AAGGTGGTACGATCGTGCCTTATTAGGAAGGCAACAGACGGGTCTGACATGGATTGGACGAACCACTGAA
TTGCCGCATTGCAGAGATATTGTATTTAAGTGCCTAGCTCGATACATAAACGGGTCTCTCTGGTTAGACC
AGATCTGAGCCTGGGAGCTCTCTGGCTAACTAGGGAACCCACTGCTTAAGCCTCAATAAAGCTTGCCTTG
AGTGCTTCAAGTAGTGTGTGCCCGTCTGTTGTGTGACTCTGGTAACTAGAGATCCCTCAGACCCTTTTAG
TCAGTGTGGAAAATCTCTAGCAGTGGCGCCCGAACAGGGACTTGAAAGCGAAAGGGAAACCAGAGGAGCT
CTCTCGACGCAGGACTCGGCTTGCTGAAGCGCGCACGGCAAGAGGCGAGGGGCGGCGACTGGTGAGTACG
CCAAAAATTTTGACTAGCGGAGGCTAGAAGGAGAGAGATGGGTGCGAGAGCGTCAGTATTAAGCGGGGGA
GAATTAGATCGCGATGGGAAAAAATTCGGTTAAGGCCAGGGGGAAAGAAAAAATATAAATTAAAACATAT
AGTATGGGCAAGCAGGGAGCTAGAACGATTCGCAGTTAATCCTGGCCTGTTAGAAACATCAGAAGGCTGT
AGACAAATACTGGGACAGCTACAACCATCCCTTCAGACAGGATCAGAAGAACTTAGATCATTATATAATA
CAGTAGCAACCCTCTATTGTGTGCATCAAAGGATAGAGATAAAAGACACCAAGGAAGCTTTAGACAAGAT
AGAGGAAGAGCAAAACAAAAGTAAGACCACCGCACAGCAAGCGGCCGCTGATCTTCAGACCTGGAGGAGG
AGATATGAGGGACAATTGGAGAAGTGAATTATATAAATATAAAGTAGTAAAAATTGAACCATTAGGAGTA
GCACCCACCAAGGCAAAGAGAAGAGTGGTGCAGAGAGAAAAAAGAGCAGTGGGAATAGGAGCTTTGTTCC
TTGGGTTCTTGGGAGCAGCAGGAAGCACTATGGGCGCAGCGTCAATGACGCTGACGGTACAGGCCAGACA
ATTATTGTCTGGTATAGTGCAGCAGCAGAACAATTTGCTGAGGGCTATTGAGGCGCAACAGCATCTGTTG
CAACTCACAGTCTGGGGCATCAAGCAGCTCCAGGCAAGAATCCTGGCTGTGGAAAGATACCTAAAGGATC
AACAGCTCCTGGGGATTTGGGGTTGCTCTGGAAAACTCATTTGCACCACTGCTGTGCCTTGGAATGCTAG
TTGGAGTAATAAATCTCTGGAACAGATTTGGAATCACACGACCTGGATGGAGTGGGACAGAGAAATTAAC
AATTACACAAGCTTAATACACTCCTTAATTGAAGAATCGCAAAACCAGCAAGAAAAGAATGAACAAGAAT
TATTGGAATTAGATAAATGGGCAAGTTTGTGGAATTGGTTTAACATAACAAATTGGCTGTGGTATATAAA
ATTATTCATAATGATAGTAGGAGGCTTGGTAGGTTTAAGAATAGTTTTTGCTGTACTTTCTATAGTGAAT
AGAGTTAGGCAGGGATATTCACCATTATCGTTTCAGACCCACCTCCCAACCCCGAGGGGACCCAGAGAGG
GCCTATTTCCCATGATTCCTTCATATTTGCATATACGATACAAGGCTGTTAGAGAGATAATTAGAATTAA
TTTGACTGTAAACACAAAGATATTAGTACAAAATACGTGACGTAGAAAGTAATAATTTCTTGGGTAGTTT
GCAGTTTTAAAATTATGTTTTAAAATGGACTATCATATGCTTACCGTAACTTGAAAGTATTTCGATTTCT
TGGCTTTATATATCTTGTGGAAAGGACGAAACACCGTCATGGGTGTAGGTGCGCAGGTTTTAGAGCTAGA
AATAGCAAGTTAAAATAAGGCTAGTCCGTTATCAACTTGAAAAAGTGGCACCGAGTCGGTGCTTTTTTAA
GCTTGGCGTAACTAGATCTTGAGACAAATGGCAGTATTCATCCACAATTTTAAAAGAAAAGGGGGGATTG
GGGGGTACAGTGCAGGGGAAAGAATAGTAGACATAATAGCAACAGACATACAAACTAAAGAATTACAAAA
ACAAATTACAAAAATTCAAAATTTTCGGGTTTATTACAGGGACAGCAGAGATCCACTTTGGCGCCGGCTC
GAGGGGG
