>Addgene plasmid #76766 | CDK3 gRNA (BRDN0001144858) | depositor partial sequence | sequence record 144226 | Target Sequence
TCATGGGTGTAGGTGCGCAG
