>Addgene plasmid #76766 | CDK3 gRNA (BRDN0001144858) | addgene partial sequence | sequence record 186463 | hU6-F
TAGAAAGTAATAATTTCTTGGGTAGTTTGCAGTTTTAAAATTATGTTTTAAAATGGACTATCATATGCTT
ACCGTAACTTGAAAGTATTTCGATTTCTTGGCTTTATATATCTTGTGGAAAGGACGAAACACCGTCATGG
GTGTAGGTGCGCAGGTTTTAGAGCTAGAAATAGCAAGTTAAAATAAGGCTAGTCCGTTATCAACTTGAAA
AAGTGGCACCGAGTCGGTGCTTTTTTAAGCTTGGCGTAACTAGATCTTGAGACAAATGGCAGTATTCATC
CACAATTTTAAAAGAAAAGGGGGGATTGGGGGGTACAGTGCAGGGGAAAGAATAGTAGACATAATAGCAA
CAGACATACAAACTAAAGAATTACAAAAACAAATTACAAAAATTCAAAATTTTCGGGTTTATTACAGGGA
CAGCAGAGATCCACTTTGGCGCCGGCTCGAGGGGGCCCGGGTGCAAAGATGGATAAAGTTTTAAACAGAG
AGGAATCTTTGCAGCTAATGGACCTTCTAGGTCTTGAAAGGAGTGGGAATTGGCTCCGGTGCCCGTCAGT
GGGCAGAGCG
